>Addgene plasmid #167347 | Seattle_IPDA_control_1_001 | addgene full sequence | sequence record 330501 | Addgene NGS Result
GCAACGCGATGACGATGGATAGCGATTCATCGATGAGCTGACCCGATCGCCGCCGCCGGAGGGTTGCGTT
TGAGACGGGCGACAGATCCATGGGGTACCGACTAGCGGAGGCTAGAAGGAGAGAGATGGGTGCGAGAGCG
TCAGTATTAAGCGGGGGAGAATTAGGGTACCATGCATTCCTTTAGCTTCCCTCAGATCACTCTTTGGCAA
CGACCCCTCGTCACAATAAAGATAGGGGGGCAATTAAAGGAAGCTCTATTAGATACAGGAGCAGATGATA
CAGTAATGCATTTAATTAAAGAGATCCACTTTGGAAAGGACCAGCAAAGCTCCTCTGGAAAGGTGAAGGG
GCAGTAGTAATACAAGATAATAGTGACATAAAAGTAGTGTTAATTAACCTGCAGGTTTGTTTCATAACAA
AAGGCTTAGGCATCTCCTATGGCAGGAAGAAGCGGAGACAGCGACGAAGAGCTCCTCACCTGCAGGGTCG
ACTGTTCCTTGGGTTCTTGGGAGCAGCAGGAAGCACTATGGGCGCAGCGTCAATGACGCTGACGGTACAG
GCCAGACAATTATTGTCTGGTATAGTGCGTCGACCCATGGATCAGTTCTGGACCAGCGAGCTGTGCTGCG
ACTCGTGGCGTAATCATGGTCATAGCTGTTTCCTGTGTGAAATTGTTATCCGCTCACAATTCCACACAAC
ATACGAGCCGGAAGCATAAAGTGTAAAGCCTGGGGTGCCTAATGAGTGAGCTAACTCACATTAATTGCGT
TGCGCTCACTGCCCGCTTTCCAGTCGGGAAACCTGTCGTGCCAGCTGCATTAATGAATCGGCCAACGCGC
GGGGAGAGGCGGTTTGCGTATTGGGCGCTCTTCCGCTTCCTCGCTCACTGACTCGCTGCGCTCGGTCGTT
CGGCTGCGGCGAGCGGTATCAGCTCACTCAAAGGCGGTAATACGGTTATCCACAGAATCAGGGGATAACG
CAGGAAAGAACATGTGAGCAAAAGGCCAGCAAAAGGCCAGGAACCGTAAAAAGGCCGCGTTGCTGGCGTT
TTTCCATAGGCTCCGCCCCCCTGACGAGCATCACAAAAATCGACGCTCAAGTCAGAGGTGGCGAAACCCG
ACAGGACTATAAAGATACCAGGCGTTTCCCCCTGGAAGCTCCCTCGTGCGCTCTCCTGTTCCGACCCTGT
CGCTTACCGGATACCTGTCCGCCTTTCTCCCTTCGGGAAGCGTGGCGCTTTCTCATAGCTCACGCTGTAG
GTATCTCAGTTCGGTGTAGGTCGTTCGCTCCAAGCTGGGCTGTGTGCACGAACCCCCCGTTCAGCCCGAC
CGCTGCGCCTTATCCGGTAACTATCGTCTTGAGTCCAACCCGGTAAGACACGACTTATCGCCACTGGCAG
CAGCCACTGGTAACAGGATTAGCAGAGCGAGGTATGTAGGCGGTGCTACAGAGTTCTTGAAGTGGTGGCC
TAACTACGGCTACACTAGAAGAACAGTATTTGGTATCTGCGCTCTGCTGAAGCCAGTTACCTTCGGAAAA
AGAGTTGGTAGCTCTTGATCCGGCAAACAAACCACCGCTGGTAGCGGTGGTTTTTTTGTTTGCAAGCAGC
AGATTACGCGCAGAAAAAAAGGATCTCAAGAAGATCCTTTGATCTTTTCTACGGGGTCTGACGCTCAGTG
GAACGAAAACTCACGTTAAGGGATTTTGGTCATGAGATTATCAAAAAGGATCTTCACCTAGATCCTTTTA
AATTAAAAATGAAGTTTTAAATCAATCTAAAGTATATATGAGTAAACTTGGTCTGACAGTTACCAATGCT
TAATCAGTGAGGCACCTATCTCAGCGATCTGTCTATTTCGTTCATCCATAGTTGCCTGACTCCCCGTCGT
GTAGATAACTACGATACGGGAGGGCTTACCATCTGGCCCCAGTGCTGCAATGATACCGCGAGACCCACGC
TCACCGGCTCCAGATTTATCAGCAATAAACCAGCCAGCCGGAAGGGCCGAGCGCAGAAGTGGTCCTGCAA
CTTTATCCGCCTCCATCCAGTCTATTAATTGTTGCCGGGAAGCTAGAGTAAGTAGTTCGCCAGTTAATAG
TTTGCGCAACGTTGTTGCCATTGCTACAGGCATCGTGGTGTCACGCTCGTCGTTTGGTATGGCTTCATTC
AGCTCCGGTTCCCAACGATCAAGGCGAGTTACATGATCCCCCATGTTGTGCAAAAAAGCGGTTAGCTCCT
TCGGTCCTCCGATCGTTGTCAGAAGTAAGTTGGCCGCAGTGTTATCACTCATGGTTATGGCAGCACTGCA
TAATTCTCTTACTGTCATGCCATCCGTAAGATGCTTTTCTGTGACTGGTGAGTACTCAACCAAGTCATTC
TGAGAATAGTGTATGCGGCGACCGAGTTGCTCTTGCCCGGCGTCAATACGGGATAATACCGCGCCACATA
GCAGAACTTTAAAAGTGCTCATCATTGGAAAACGTTCTTCGGGGCGAAAACTCTCAAGGATCTTACCGCT
GTTGAGATCCAGTTCGATGTAACCCACTCGTGCACCCAACTGATCTTCAGCATCTTTTACTTTCACCAGC
GTTTCTGGGTGAGCAAAAACAGGAAGGCAAAATGCCGCAAAAAAGGGAATAAGGGCGACACGGAAATGTT
GAATACTCATACTCTACCTTTTTCAATATTATTGAAGCATTTATCAGGGTTATTGTCTCATGAGCGGATA
CATATTTGAATGTATTTAGAAAAATAAACAAATAGGGGTTCCGCGCACATTTCCCCGAAAAGTGCCACCT
GACGTCTAAGAAACCATTATTATCATGACATTAACCTATAAAAATAGGCGTATCACGAGGCCCTTTCGTC
TCGCGCGTTTCGGTGATGACGGTGAAAACCTCTGACACATGCAGCTCCCGGAGACGGTCACAGCTTGTCT
GTAAGCGGATGCCGGGAGCAGACAAGCCCGTCAGGGCGCGTCAGCGGGTGTTGGCGGGTGTCGGGGCTGG
CTTAACTATGCGGCATCAGAGCAGATTGTACTGAGAGTGCACCAAATGCGGTGTGAAATACCGCACAGAT
GCGTAAGGAGAAAATACCGCATCAGGCGCCATTCGCCATTCAGGCTGCGCAACTGTTGGGAAGGGCGATC
GGTGCGGGCCTCATCGCTATTACGCCAGCTGGCGAAAGGGGGATGTGCTGCAAGGCGATTAAGTTGGGTA
ACGCCAGGGTTTTCCCAGTCACGACGTTGTAAAACGACGGCCAGT
Features (pLannotate 1.2.2; 16 found; start..end, strand, type, name):
     98..120     +  ncRNA          HIV-1 SL3: Accession: RF01381 - HIV-1 stem-loop 3 Psi packaging signal
    126..145     +  ncRNA          HIV-1 SL4: Accession: RF01382 - HIV-1 stem-loop 4 packaging signal
    178..285     +  CDS            HIV-1 pol (fragment): pol protein from human immunodeficiency virus 1; pol
    300..389     +  CDS            gag-pol (fragment): POL_HV1Z6 - Experimental evidence at protein level: Swiss-Prot protein existence level 1. [Integrase]: Catalyzes viral DNA integration into the host chromosome, by performing a series of DNA cutting and joining reactions. This enzyme activity takes place after virion entry into a cell and reverse transcription of the RNA genome in dsDNA. The first step in the integration process is 3' processing. This step requires a complex comprising the viral genome, matrix protein, Vpr and integrase. This complex is called the pre-integration complex (PIC). The integrase protein removes 2 nucleotides from
    402..479     +  CDS            tat (fragment): TAT_HV112 - Experimental evidence at protein level: Swiss-Prot protein existence level 1. Extracellular circulating Tat can be endocytosed by surrounding uninfected cells via the binding to several surface receptors such as CD26, CXCR4, heparan sulfate proteoglycans (HSPG) or LDLR. Neurons are rarely infected, but they internalize Tat via their LDLR. Through its interaction with nuclear HATs, Tat is potentially able to control the acetylation-dependent cellular gene expression. Modulates the expression of many cellular genes involved in cell survival, proliferation or in coding for cytokines o
    493..588     +  misc_feature   RRE (fragment): The Rev response element (RRE) of HIV-1 allows for Rev-dependent mRNA export from the nucleus to the cytoplasm.
    673..689     -  protein_bind   lac operator: The lac repressor binds to the lac operator to inhibit transcription in E. coli. This inhibition can be relieved by adding lactose or isopropyl-β-D-thiogalactopyranoside (IPTG). lac repressor encoded by lacI
    697..727     -  promoter       lac promoter: promoter for the E. coli lac operon
    742..763     -  protein_bind   CAP binding site: CAP binding activates transcription in the presence of cAMP. E. coli catabolite activator protein
    776..868     -  CDS            lacI (fragment): lac repressor; lacI; The lac repressor binds to the lac operator to inhibit transcription in E. coli. This inhibition can be relieved by adding lactose or isopropyl-β-D-thiogalactopyranoside (IPTG).
   1051..1639    -  rep_origin     ori: high-copy-number ColE1/pMB1/pBR322/pUC origin of replication
   1810..2670    -  CDS            AmpR: β-lactamase; bla; confers resistance to ampicillin, carbenicillin, and related antibiotics
   2671..2775    -  promoter       AmpR promoter: bla
   2870..2905    +  CDS            rop (fragment): Rop protein, which maintains plasmids at low copy number; rop
   3007..3106    +  misc_feature   bom (fragment): basis of mobility region from pBR322
   3112..1       -  CDS            lacZα (fragment) (across the origin): LacZα fragment of β-galactosidase; lacZ fragment
