[The description below was written by a language model from this plasmid's Addgene catalogue record and pLannotate feature annotations shown in this document.]
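Description:
Seattle_IPDA_control_1_001 is a small (about 3.3 kb) bacterial cloning plasmid built on the commercial pUCIDT Amp gene-synthesis backbone. It carries no expression cassette for mammalian cells and serves purely as a DNA template standard. It replicates in E. coli from a high-copy ColE1/pUC-type origin and is selected with ampicillin through the β-lactamase (AmpR) gene and its native promoter. The remaining backbone annotations are pUC/pBR322 remnants: a lac promoter with operator and CAP binding site, fragments of lacZα and lacI, and short fragments of rop and bom. None of these has a role in the plasmid's intended use. M13 primer sites flank the insert for sequencing.

The 513 bp insert, named pol_gag_tat_env, is a concatenation of short partial HIV-1 sequences derived from a consensus of clade B sequences. According to the depositor it holds five assay targets across four regions: LTR/gag, two in pol (one from the 5′ end of the gene and one from the 3′ end), tat and env. The feature table agrees with this layout. It shows the stem-loop 3 and 4 elements of the Psi packaging signal at the LTR/gag junction, then a pol fragment, a second gag-pol fragment matching the integrase region, a tat fragment, and a piece of the Rev response element, which lies within env. These segments are far too short to encode functional proteins or to support viral packaging or replication.

The plasmid is used as a positive gating control in a multiplexed droplet digital PCR assay that measures the intact HIV-1 proviral reservoir. Because all five amplicon targets sit on one molecule, it produces droplets positive for every target, which helps set thresholds for that population.
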