Addgene plasmid #167347: Seattle_IPDA_control_1_001
Purpose: ddPCR gating control for droplets containing all 5 targets (2 in pol)
Depositing lab: Florian Hladik. Depositing organization: Fred Hutchinson Cancer Center. Publication: A highly multiplexed droplet digital PCR assay to measure the intact HIV-1 proviral reservoir. Levy CN, Hughes SM, Roychoudhury P, Reeves DB, Amstuz C, Zhu H, Huang ML, Wei Y, Bull ME, Cassidy NAJ, McClure J, Frenkel LM, Stone M, Bakkour S, Wonderlich ER, Busch MP, Deeks SG, Schiffer JT, Coombs RW, Lehman DA, Jerome KR, Hladik F. Cell Rep Med. 2021 Apr 12;2(4):100243. doi: 10.1016/j.xcrm.2021.100243. eCollection 2021 Apr 20. PubMed 33948574.
Backbone
  Vector backbone: pUCIDT Amp
  Backbone manufacturer: IDT
  Vector type: Other
Growth in bacteria
  Bacterial resistance: Ampicillin, 100 μg/mL
  Growth temperature: 37°C
  Growth strain: DH5alpha
  Copy number: High Copy
Gene/Insert
  Gene/Insert name: pol_gag_tat_env
  Species: HIV-1
  Insert size (bp): 513
  Cloning method: Restriction Enzyme; 5′ cloning site Unknown (unknown if destroyed)
  Sequencing primers: 5′ M13; 3′ M13
Resource information
  A portion of this plasmid was derived from a plasmid made by: based on concensus sequence from HIV-1 clade B sequences from LANL
Terms and licenses: Academic/Nonprofit Terms; Industry Terms: Not Available to Industry
Depositor comments: This plasmid has partial sequences for 4 different HIV-1 clade B genes. One of the genes, pol, has two targets, one from the 5' end of the gene and one from the 3' end. partial sequences for 5 HIV-1 clade B targets in the following genes: LTR/gag, pol, tat and env
How to cite: Seattle_IPDA_control_1_001 was a gift from Florian Hladik (Addgene plasmid # 167347 ; http://n2t.net/addgene:167347 ; RRID:Addgene_167347)
